>Addgene plasmid #164513 | pAAV.GFAP.(Cyto)iGlucoSnFR | addgene full sequence | sequence record 323852 | Addgene NGS Result
CAGCTGCGCGCTCGCTCGCTCACTGAGGCCGCCCGGGCAAAGCCCGGGCGTCGGGCGACCTTTGGTCGCC
CGGCCTCAGTGAGCGAGCGAGCGCGCAGAGAGGGAGTGGCCAACTCCATCACTAGGGGTTCCTTGTAGTT
AATGATTAACCCGCCATGCTACTTATCTACGTAGCCATGCTCTAGGAAGATCCAACATATCCTGGTGTGG
AGTAGGGGACGCTGCTCTGACAGAGGCTCGGGGGCCTGAGCTGGCTCTGTGAGCTGGGGAGGAGGCAGAC
AGCCAGGCCTTTGTCTGCAAGCAGACCTGGCAGCATTGGGCTGGCCGCCCCCCAGGGCCTCCTCTTCATG
CCCAGTGAATGACTCACCTTGGCACAGACACAATGTTCGGGGTGGGCACAGTGCCTGCTTCCCGCCGCAC
CCCAGCCCCCCTCAAATGCCTTCCGAGAAGCCCATTGAGCAGGGGGCTTGCATTGCACCCCAGCCTGACA
GCCTGGCATCTTGGGATAAAAGCAGCACAGCCCCCTAGGGGCTGCCCTTGCTGTGTGGCGCCACCGGCGG
TGGAGAACAAGGCTCTATTCAGCCTGTGCCCAGGAAAGGGGATCAGGGGATGCCCAGGCATGGACAGTGG
GTGGCAGGGGGGGAGAGGAGGGCTGTCTGCTTCCCAGAAGTCCAAGGACACAAATGGGTGAGGGGAGAGC
TCTCCCCATAGCTGGGCTGCGGCCCAACCCCACCCCCTCAGGCTATGCCAGGGGGTGTTGCCAGGGGCAC
CCGGGCATCGCCAGTCTAGCCCACTCCTTCATAAAGCCCTCGCATCCCAGGAGCGAGCAGAGCCAGAGCA
GGTTGGAGAGGAGACGCATCACCTCCGCTGCTCGCGGGGATCCCGCCACCATGAAACTGGAAATTTTTAG
CTGGTGGGCCGGCGATGAAGGCCCGGCCCTGGAAGCCCTGATTCGCCTGTATAAACAGAAATATCCGGGC
GTGGAGGTGATTAACGCCACCGTGACCGGCGGCGCCGGCGTGAACGCCCGCGCCGTGCTGAAAACCCGCA
TGCTGGGCGGCGATCCGCCGGATACCTTTCAGGTGGCAGCCGGCATGGAACTGATTGGCACCTGGGTGGT
GGCCAACCGCATGGAAGACCTGAGCGCCCTGTTTCGCCAGGAAGGCTGGCTGCAAGCCTTTCCGAAAGGC
CTGATTGATCTGATTAGCTATAAAGGCGGCATTTGGAGCGTGCCGGTGAACATTCATCGCAGCAACGTGA
TGTGGTATCTGCCGGCCAAACTGAAAGAATGGGGCGTGAACCCGCCGCGCACCTGGGATGAATTTCTGGC
CACCTGCCAGACCCTGAAACAGAAAGGCCTGGAAGCCCCGCTGGCCCTGGGCGAAAACTGGACCCAGCAG
CATCTGTGGGAAAGCGTGGCCCTGGCTGTGCTGGGCCCGGATGATTGGAACAACCTGTGGAACGGCAAAC
TGAAATTTACCGATCCGAAAGCCGTGCGCGCCTGGGAAGTGTTTGGCCGCGTGCTGGATTGCGCCAACAA
AGATGCCGCCGGCCTGAGCTGGCAGCAGGCCGTGGATCGCGTGGTGCAGGGCAAAGCCGCCTTTAACGTG
ATGGGCGATTGGGCCGCCGGCTATATGACCACCACCCTGAAACTGAAACCGGGCACCGATTTTGCCTGGG
CCCCGAGCCCGGGCACCCAGGGCGTGTTTATGATGGTGAGCGATAGCTTTGGCCTGCCGAAAGGCGCCAA
AAACCGCCAGAACGCCATTAACTGGCTGCGCCTGGTGGGCAGCAAAGAAGGCCAGGATACCTTTAACCCG
CTGAAAGGCAGCATTGCCGCCCGCCTGGATAGCGATCCGAGCAAATATCCCGCCAGCCACAACGTCTATA
TCATGGCCGACAAGCAGAGGAACGGCATCAAGGCGAACTTCAAGATCCGCCACAACATCGAGGACGGCGG
CGTGCAGCTCGCCTACCACTACCAGCAGAACACCCCCATCGGCGACGGCCCCGTGCTGCTGCCCGACAAC
CACTACCTGAGCACCCAGTCCAAACTTTCGAAAGACCCCAACGAGAAGCGCGATCACATGGTCCTGCTGG
AGTTCGTGACCGCCGCCGGGATCACTCTCGGCATGGACGAGCTGTACAAGGGCGGTACCGGAGGGAGCAT
GGTGAGCAAGGGCGAGGAGCTGTTCACCGGGGTGGTGCCCATCCTGGTCGAGCTGGACGGCGACGTAAAC
GGCCACAAGTTCAGCGTGTCCGGCGAGGGTGAGGGCGATGCCACCTACGGCAAGCTGACCCTGAAGTTCA
TCTGCACCACCGGCAAGCTGCCCGTGCCCTGGCCCACCCTCGTGACCACCCTGACCTACGGCGTGCAGTG
CTTCAGCCGCTACCCCGACCACATGAAGCAGCACGACTTCTTCAAGTCCGCCATGCCCGAAGGCTACATC
CAGGAGCGCACCATCTTCTTCAAGGACGACGGCAACTACAAGACCCGCGCCGAGGTGAAGTTCGAGGGCG
ACACCCTGGTGAACCGCATCGAGCTGAAGGGCATCGACTTCAAGGAGGACGGCAACATCCTGGGGCATAA
GCTGGAGTACAACTTTAACAACCCCAACGCCTATGGCCAGAGCGCCATGCGCGATTGGCGCAGCAACCGC
ATTGTGGGCAGCCTGGTGGCAGGCGCCGTGGCCCCGGAGAGCTTTATGAGCCAGTTTGGCACCGTGATGG
AAATTTTTCTGCAAACCCGCAACCCGCAGGCCGCCGCCAACGCCGCCCAGGCCATTGCCGATCAGGTGGG
CCTGGGCCGCCTGGGCCAGTAGAAGCTTATCGATAATCAACCTCTGGATTACAAAATTTGTGAAAGATTG
ACTGGTATTCTTAACTATGTTGCTCCTTTTACGCTATGTGGATACGCTGCTTTAATGCCTTTGTATCATG
CTATTGCTTCCCGTATGGCTTTCATTTTCTCCTCCTTGTATAAATCCTGGTTGCTGTCTCTTTATGAGGA
GTTGTGGCCCGTTGTCAGGCAACGTGGCGTGGTGTGCACTGTGTTTGCTGACGCAACCCCCACTGGTTGG
GGCATTGCCACCACCTGTCAGCTCCTTTCCGGGACTTTCGCTTTCCCCCTCCCTATTGCCACGGCGGAAC
TCATCGCCGCCTGCCTTGCCCGCTGCTGGACAGGGGCTCGGCTGTTGGGCACTGACAATTCCGTGGTGTT
GTCGGGGAAATCATCGTCCTTTCCTTGGCTGCTCGCCTGTGTTGCCACCTGGATTCTGCGCGGGACGTCC
TTCTGCTACGTCCCTTCGGCCCTCAATCCAGCGGACCTTCCTTCCCGCGGCCTGCTGCCGGCTCTGCGGC
CTCTTCCGCGTCTTCGCCTTCGCCCTCAGACGAGTCGGATCTCCCTTTGGGCCGCCTCCCCGCATCGATA
CCGTCGACCTCGACCCGGGCGGCCGCTTCGAGCAGACATGATAAGATACATTGATGAGTTTGGACAAACC
ACAACTAGAATGCAGTGAAAAAAATGCTTTATTTGTGAAATTTGTGATGCTATTGCTTTATTTGTAACCA
TTATAAGCTGCAATAAACAAGTTAACAACAACAATTGCATTCATTTTATGTTTCAGGTTCAGGGGGAGAT
GTGGGAGGTTTTTTAAAGCAAGTAAAACCTCTACAAATGTGGTAAAATCGATAAGGATCTTCCTAGAGCA
TGGCTACGTAGATAAGTAGCATGGCGGGTTAATCATTAACTACAAGGAACCCCTAGTGATGGAGTTGGCC
ACTCCCTCTCTGCGCGCTCGCTCGCTCACTGACTCGCTGCGCTCGGTCGTTCGGCTGCGGCGAGCGGTAT
CAGCTCACTCAAAGGCGGTAATACGGTTATCCACAGAATCAGGGGATAACGCAGGAAAGAACATGTGAGC
AAAAGGCCAGCAAAAGGCCAGGAACCGTAAAAAGGCCGCGTTGCTGGCGTTTTTCCATAGGCTCCGCCCC
CCTGACGAGCATCACAAAAATCGACGCTCAAGTCAGAGGTGGCGAAACCCGACAGGACTATAAAGATACC
AGGCGTTTCCCCCTGGAAGCTCCCTCGTGCGCTCTCCTGTTCCGACCCTGCCGCTTACCGGATACCTGTC
CGCCTTTCTCCCTTCGGGAAGCGTGGCGCTTTCTCATAGCTCACGCTGTAGGTATCTCAGTTCGGTGTAG
GTCGTTCGCTCCAAGCTGGGCTGTGTGCACGAACCCCCCGTTCAGCCCGACCGCTGCGCCTTATCCGGTA
ACTATCGTCTTGAGTCCAACCCGGTAAGACACGACTTATCGCCACTGGCAGCAGCCACTGGTAACAGGAT
TAGCAGAGCGAGGTATGTAGGCGGTGCTACAGAGTTCTTGAAGTGGTGGCCTAACTACGGCTACACTAGA
AGAACAGTATTTGGTATCTGCGCTCTGCTGAAGCCAGTTACCTTCGGAAAAAGAGTTGGTAGCTCTTGAT
CCGGCAAACAAACCACCGCTGGTAGCGGTGGTTTTTTTGTTTGCAAGCAGCAGATTACGCGCAGAAAAAA
AGGATCTCAAGAAGATCCTTTGATCTTTTCTACGGGGTCTGACGCTCAGTGGAACGAAAACTCACGTTAA
GGGATTTTGGTCATGAGATTATCAAAAAGGATCTTCACCTAGATCCTTTTAAATTAAAAATGAAGTTTTA
AATCAATCTAAAGTATATATGAGTAAACTTGGTCTGACAGTTACCAATGCTTAATCAGTGAGGCACCTAT
CTCAGCGATCTGTCTATTTCGTTCATCCATAGTTGCCTGACTCCCCGTCGTGTAGATAACTACGATACGG
GAGGGCTTACCATCTGGCCCCAGTGCTGCAATGATACCGCGAGACCCACGCTCACCGGCTCCAGATTTAT
CAGCAATAAACCAGCCAGCCGGAAGGGCCGAGCGCAGAAGTGGTCCTGCAACTTTATCCGCCTCCATCCA
GTCTATTAATTGTTGCCGGGAAGCTAGAGTAAGTAGTTCGCCAGTTAATAGTTTGCGCAACGTTGTTGCC
ATTGCTACAGGCATCGTGGTGTCACGCTCGTCGTTTGGTATGGCTTCATTCAGCTCCGGTTCCCAACGAT
CAAGGCGAGTTACATGATCCCCCATGTTGTGCAAAAAAGCGGTTAGCTCCTTCGGTCCTCCGATCGTTGT
CAGAAGTAAGTTGGCCGCAGTGTTATCACTCATGGTTATGGCAGCACTGCATAATTCTCTTACTGTCATG
CCATCCGTAAGATGCTTTTCTGTGACTGGTGAGTACTCAACCAAGTCATTCTGAGAATAGTGTATGCGGC
GACCGAGTTGCTCTTGCCCGGCGTCAATACGGGATAATACCGCGCCACATAGCAGAACTTTAAAAGTGCT
CATCATTGGAAAACGTTCTTCGGGGCGAAAACTCTCAAGGATCTTACCGCTGTTGAGATCCAGTTCGATG
TAACCCACTCGTGCACCCAACTGATCTTCAGCATCTTTTACTTTCACCAGCGTTTCTGGGTGAGCAAAAA
CAGGAAGGCAAAATGCCGCAAAAAAGGGAATAAGGGCGACACGGAAATGTTGAATACTCATACTCTTCCT
TTTTCAATATTATTGAAGCATTTATCAGGGTTATTGTCTCATGAGCGGATACATATTTGAATGTATTTAG
AAAAATAAACAAATAGGGGTTCCGCGCACATTTCCCCGAAAAGTGCCACCTAAATTGTAAGCGTTAATAT
TTTGTTAAAATTCGCGTTAAATTTTTGTTAAATCAGCTCATTTTTTAACCAATAGGCCGAAATCGGCAAA
ATCCCTTATAAATCAAAAGAATAGACCGAGATAGGGT
[37 nt withheld, positions 5848-5884]
AAAGAACGTGGACTCCAACGTCAAAGG
[49 nt withheld, positions 5912-5960]
T
[91 nt withheld, positions 5962-6052]
G
[124 nt withheld, positions 6054-6177]
CCCATTCGCCATTCAGGCTGCGCAACTGTTGGGAAGGGCGATCGGTGCGGGCCTCTTCGCTATTACGC
Features (pLannotate 1.2.2; 12 found; start..end, strand, type, name):
      1..133     -  repeat_region  AAV2 ITR (fragment): inverted terminal repeat of adeno-associated virus serotype 2 inverted
   1881..2603    +  CDS            cEGFP: cEGFP is a basic (constitutively fluorescent) green fluorescent protein published in 2008, derived from Aequorea victoria.
   2835..3423    +  misc_feature   WPRE: woodchuck hepatitis virus posttranscriptional regulatory element
   3424..3443    +  misc_feature   MCS (fragment): pBluescript multiple cloning site
   3472..3593    -  polyA_signal   SV40 poly(A) signal: SV40 polyadenylation signal
   3616..3684    -  CDS            large T antigen (fragment): large T antigen from SV40 (simian virus 40)
   3755..3812    +  repeat_region  AAV2 ITR (fragment): inverted terminal repeat of adeno-associated virus serotype 2 inverted
   3972..4560    -  rep_origin     ori: high-copy-number ColE1/pMB1/pBR322/pUC origin of replication
   4731..5591    -  CDS            AmpR: β-lactamase; bla; confers resistance to ampicillin, carbenicillin, and related antibiotics
   5592..5696    -  promoter       AmpR promoter: bla
   5749..6177    -  rep_origin     f1 ori (sequence partly withheld): f1 bacteriophage origin of replication; arrow indicates direction of (+) strand synthesis
   6182..6       -  CDS            lacZα (fragment) (across the origin): LacZα fragment of β-galactosidase; lacZ fragment
