[The description below was written by a language model from this plasmid's Addgene catalogue record and pLannotate feature annotations shown in this document.]
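Description:
pAAV.GFAP.(Cyto)iGlucoSnFR is an adeno-associated virus transfer plasmid (pAAV backbone, about 6.2 kb) carrying a genetically encoded green fluorescent glucose sensor intended to reside in the cytosol. It is maintained in bacteria as a high-copy plasmid through a ColE1/pUC-type origin and selected with ampicillin via the β-lactamase gene and its native promoter. An f1 phage origin and a residual lacZα fragment are also present in the backbone. The recombination-deficient growth strain listed in the record is consistent with the need to keep the AAV2 inverted terminal repeats stable. Both repeats are annotated only as fragments.

Between the ITRs, which define the segment that is packaged into AAV particles when replication and capsid functions are supplied in trans, lies the sensor expression cassette. The catalogue lists a GFAP promoter, commonly used to favour expression in astrocytes. It is not called out in the automated feature table, but presumably lies in the unannotated region upstream of the coding sequence. The only part of the sensor recognised by the annotation is a circularly permuted EGFP-type segment of roughly 720 bp. The flanking unannotated sequence presumably encodes the glucose-binding portion, whose origin the record does not specify. The insert is described as a synthetic construct despite the mouse species entry. Downstream, a WPRE enhances transcript stability and expression, and an SV40 polyadenylation signal terminates the message.

The construct serves for producing AAV to image intracellular glucose with a single-wavelength intensity readout. The depositor now recommends an updated iGlucoSnFR2 version in place of this plasmid.
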