Addgene plasmid #164513: pAAV.GFAP.(Cyto)iGlucoSnFR
Purpose: Green glucose sensor, cytosolic
Depositing lab: Loren Looger. Depositing organization: HHMI, Janelia Research Campus. Publication: In vivo glucose imaging in multiple model organisms with an engineered single-wavelength sensor. Keller JP, Marvin JS, Lacin H, Lemon WC, Shea J, Kim S, Lee RT, Koyama M, Keller PJ, Looger LL. Cell Rep. 2021 Jun 22;35(12):109284. doi: 10.1016/j.celrep.2021.109284. PubMed 34161775.
Backbone
  Vector backbone: pAAV
  Vector type: AAV
Growth in bacteria
  Bacterial resistance: Ampicillin, 100 μg/mL
  Growth temperature: 37°C
  Growth strain: NEB Stable
  Copy number: High Copy
Gene/Insert
  Gene/Insert name: (Cyto)iGlucoSnFR
  Species: M. musculus (mouse)
  Mutation: Synthetic Construct
  Promoter: GFAP
  Cloning method: Restriction Enzyme; 5′ cloning site Unknown (unknown if destroyed)
Terms and licenses: Academic/Nonprofit Terms; Industry Terms: Not Available to Industry
Depositor comments: The depositing lab recommends the updated pAAV.GFAP.(cyto).iGlucoSnFR2 (https://www.addgene.org/244111/) instead of this plasmid. Please visit https://doi.org/10.1101/571422 for bioRxiv preprint.
How to cite: pAAV.GFAP.(Cyto)iGlucoSnFR was a gift from Loren Looger (Addgene plasmid # 164513 ; http://n2t.net/addgene:164513 ; RRID:Addgene_164513)
